>Addgene plasmid #109508 | actc1b-mKate2-EEA1 | depositor full sequence | sequence record 206445 | Full Sequence
CCACCTAAATTGTAAGCGTTAATATTTTGTTAAAATTCGCGTTAAATTTTTGTTAAATCAGCTCATTTTT
TAACCAATAGGCCGAAATCGGCAAAATCCCTTATAAATCAAAAGAATAGACCGAGATAGGGT
[37 nt withheld, positions 133-169]
AAAGAACGTGGACTCCAACGTCAAAGG
[32 nt withheld, positions 197-228]
GCTGGCTAAGAACTCATCAGCCTCCCCGGTCCATCTACCCACGTACCAATGCACCAATTGGCCACAATGA
CGGCTACTACATGGTGCCATTCCTTCCTCTTTATAGGAATGGAGACTACCTCCTGTCCAACAAGGCTCTT
GGATACGAGTACGCCTACCTGTTGGACCCAGGTCATTGCACAACACCAGAAATGCCCTCTGATCTGCAAA
AGACGTGAATATCTGTTCAGACACCCATATCCACTCTGTTCCACACAGGTCAGAGGTTTGTCCAGGAGTT
CTTGACAGAGGTGTAAAAAGTACTCAAAAATTTTACTCAAGTGAAAGTACAAGTACTTAGGGAAAATTTT
ACTCAATTAAAAGTAAAAGTATCTGGCTAGAATCTTACTTGAGTAAAAGTAAAAAAGTACTCCATTAAAA
TTGTACTTGAGTATTAAGGAAGTAAAAGTAAAAGCAAGAAAGAAAACTAGAGATTCTTGTTTAAGCTTTT
AATCTCAAAAAACATTAAATGAAATGCATACAAGGTTTTATCCTGCTTTAGAACTGTTTGTATTTAATTA
TCAAACTATAAGACAGACAATCTAATGCCAGTACACGCTACTCAAAGTTGTAAAACCTCAGATTTAACTT
CAGTAGAAGCTGATTCTCAAAATTGTTAGTGTCAAGCCTAGCTCTTTTGGGGCTGAAAAGCAATCCTGCA
GTGCTGAAAAGCCTCTCACAGGCAGCCGATGCGGGAAGAGGTGTATTAGTCTTGATAGAGAGGCTGCAAA
TAGCAGGAAACGTGAGCAGAGACTCCCTGGTGTCTGAAACACAGGCCAGATGGGCCCTCGAGCAGGAAAC
AGCTATGACCATGATTACGCCAAGCTATCAACTTTGTATAGAAAAGTTGGCACGCGCAGATTCCGTGTGG
GCCTGGTAATATCTTACCATTTTAAGCTATTTTAAGATTAGGGAAAAAAATTAAATAAAACTACTTTAAA
ATTACTTTCCTTAAAAAGCAACATATTTATTTAGTTTTTGTTTAACTGGCTCAAGATTGTAATATTTTAC
TTTTACATGTTTTTTTTAAGTACCTAAATGTGTTCAAAAGTAAAGTATGTTATTGTTTTTTTTTTTTTAA
TGTTAGCTAAGCTTTAAATTGTAATATATTACTTTTAAAAGTGACTTTTTAAAAATGTAAATAAAAAAGT
AACTATAAATGTGTAATGCATGTTATTTCTGTGGGTTTTTTAATTTTCATCTCAACTGGGCTTACAATTT
TAACATAATAAAAATCAAATCAAATCAAATCAGGCCCTTATTTGTCACATACACTCTTGTATACTGAAAT
AAACTAAATGTTGAGAAAAATTTAAATACACCAAAATAACGCATACCTTTTTTGTAATTACCTAAGTAAA
ACATTTAGTTCCTTTTTTAAGTGACTCAAGATTGTAATCTATTAATTGTAAAAGATAAAACTAGTGATCA
ATCTGACGTGCTTCTATGCAGCCTGTGAGATTAATTGTGATGTTTAATTATTAAACAATTTAAATGGATC
AAACATTTCACATGTGCTTATTGTGTCCAACAAAACCAGCAGAAGCACTTAAAAATATTGCATGACAACA
TGAGTTTTTAATGTAAATTATATATACTTCCTAAACGAAGTTAATCATATTTTCTAAAATAATAATGTCA
TTGAAATATTTAAATAAATGATAANCTTTAGTTGATTCAACATAAAATTGAAAGCAATAAGGACTTTTTT
TTTTTTACAGCGGTGAAGCAAAAGCNTGNAAATAATCATATAAATATAATAAATAAATAAATAAAATAAT
GGTTCTTGGTGCAAATATGAACACTTTAAATAAATATAGAATAAATATGATCAATAAGTCATAACGACGT
GTTTTATGTTGATTATAATTTAAACATGTTTCTAACGCAAGTTTTAAAAACTGTTTTAAAGTATTATTTT
AAGTTATAAGATCAATTTGACTCAACATTTTGTAGTGAAAATATGTTGTGTAAAATTAATATAATATACA
CTATAAAAATGCAAGGTTCCACACAATTCATTCATGTTGTCCCAACACAAATCGATTAAGTTAACAAATA
TATGTGGATTGAACATAAAAAATTAAGTTGTCCCAATGAAATCTCAAGAATTGTGTTGTTTCAGCTCATT
TTAAATAAGTAGTTTTAACAAGTAAAAAATAACATATTTTTGAGTGTGTATATATATATATTTATATATT
ACAAAATATAATAATATAAAATGTAAAAGATATAAACCATGCTACATATATTTAAGAGCTATTTTGCACA
TTACTTTTTTGCAAGCCATTTGAGTGTTTTTTTACAAATATATATTAGCTAAATATACAATATCTTAAAT
ATACAATTAATCAGACATGCAAAAAATGCATTTAACCTACATAAAAATACATGATCAACATATGTTTTAT
GCTGATTACAACTAAATCAAACGTAATGAAATTAATTTATAAAAGCGATTTAAATATGTCAATATTTTAA
GTTAAAATCACTTGAAACCTACTATAAATGAACTTAAATTTAAAAAATCTCCTTTAATTCCAATGCAGCA
CTGTTGTTTTTTCAGCTGAGGACCCCCGGTGCAGATGGTTGGCCCCCGGCCCGCTATTCTAAGGAAGCCT
TTCTTAATTTTAGGGCGGCGCTGCATGCGCTCAGATCAGATTCACGGGTGGAGAGGGTTATTTTCTCTTT
TTTATTTTTTCTTGCCTGCTCATATTTGGGCCTGTGTGAACCCCAGGCTCCGCCTCGGCCCCCAGGAGCC
GCTCTTATTTAAAGGGGATCCTCGCCTTCAGTCTTCGTCCCAGTGGAAGCATCAGTCTTGTGATAACAAC
TTGGTGAGTCCTACAGACCAGCGCTCGACTCTAGGCTTTAAATGCATTGATTTCTCTGGATTAGCTACCG
GGAGAGTTTTAACTTTGCTTATTAGTCTTGTGCTTGAACTGCTAGGTTTAAAGAGGGTTTTCTCTAATGC
ATGCATGAAGCGACAGCTGAAAACCAGAAATAGAGCGTTTGTCCTCCTGTTAAACTCTAGCCTTTCTTTG
GCATTTGTCAGTCCGAGTCTTCAGCTGCCGGCAGGAGATTGGGTTTCAGTAACACTTGCTGAGCACAAAC
TACACGTGCTTCCTTCAGATTTAATTCATTATTAATCATTCTAGATTTAAATGATCTTCTTACTCATTGC
TGATTATTTTAGCCTTGCGGAGCAGATTAAATGAGCACGTGTTTATTAAGATTGATTTAAATATAATTAA
TATTTCACCACTGTAGTTTTAAAATTGCCTTCTAAGTCATGGTTGATTTTTAATAGGTATCGGCTCTAAT
TAGATTACTATTTTGGTTTTTAAATGTTATTTCTATTTCATTTGTAGGCTCGTTTTTAATGTGATTTTAT
TAGATTCTAGTTTTAAAATCATCTTTTAGCCTTACTGAGCAGACTGAATGAACATGTTTCATTAAGATTA
ACTTCATTATAGTTAATTATTTAATCATTCTAGTGGATTATAAATCAGCTCTATTTAAATTGATTGTCGT
GTTTATTTCTATTTGATTTTTGATTATTTTTTAAGGTCGTTTTTATGTGATTTTTCCCCGATTCTAATTT
TAAACTAATTGTTTGATTTTTATATGATTCGACTCTTTTTAAATGAATTGTTTTGCTTTTTTTATTGAGC
ATATATATATATTATACAATTTCAATCAACAATTGTTGTGCTTTTTAAATGTTGTTTCTATTTCATTTCT
AGGGTCGATTTTATTCGATTCTAGTTTTAAAATCGTGATTTCTAACTCCTAACCTTACTGAGCAGACTGA
ATGAACATGTTTCATCAAGATTAACTTCATTATAGTTAATTATTGAATCGGGCTAGTGGTTTATAAATCA
GCTCTATTATAAATTAATTGTCATCATTATTTCTATTTAATTTTTATTATTTTTTTAGGATTATTTTTAA
GGGATTTTTTTCACGTTCTAGTTTTAAACTCAATGCTCATTACTGCTCACCCTTGCTGAGCAGTCTTTCG
TTAAGATTAAATTAATTAATAACCCATTCTAGTTTTAAAACAGTGTCTTAAGGCATAGCTGATATTTTAC
AAGTTTACTATTTAATATATCTCCATTTCTTTTTTTAGGGTCGATTTCATCTGATTTGATTAATTTTTAT
TATCTTCACTAAGCTTTTTGTTCTAGGTTTTATTCTCAGTATTATTACTGTTATATTTGAACTGAATTTC
TCCTCATAGTTTATTCATTTTATTTATTTATTTTTTGTTTATTCGCTATTTTGTATTTTAGTTTTTAATT
AGAAATTTTATTAGAATCGTTTTGAACTAGTTTTTATGCACTCTAACATTAATATTAAATCATAACTATT
ATTTTTATTATAATTTATTTGTGTTTATCTTTTTGTGTAGCTTTCATGTGTTTTTATTTTAGTTTTATTA
TGTTTGCATTGAATTTTTTGGACTAGTTTATATAACGATATACAGAAAAGCCATGACAACAAATGTTTTT
ATAATACCTATTAAGTATAAGCTAATCAGATTTCCACTATTCTGTTCAAAGTTAACATTATTAGCCATTC
TGATGGATCATTTGACATTTGTCATATGTCTTTATGAACACTGCTCTTTCAGATGCCACTTTTAAAGCTG
TTTTTTACAGTAAATGAACGTTTATTATTATGACATTATTTCCTAAGGCCTCTAGAGTACAGCAGGATGT
GGCGTGTGCATTACTGTGTAATTATGCTGACTGTAAATGTGCATTTATAGACTGTCAGCATGTCTGACTG
TGCGCTGTTGTGATTTGTCCTGCACAGACCAAGGCAAGTTTGTACAAAAAAGCAGGCTGCCACCATGGTG
AGCGAGCTGATTAAGGAGAACATGCACATGAAGCTGTACATGGAGGGCACCGTGAACAACCACCACTTCA
AGTGCACATCCGAGGGCGAAGGCAAGCCCTACGAGGGCACCCAGACCATGAGAATCAAGGCGGTCGAGGG
CGGCCCTCTCCCCTTCGCCTTCGACATCCTGGCTACCAGCTTCATGTACGGCAGCAAAACCTTCATCAAC
CACACCCAGGGCATCCCCGACTTCTTTAAGCAGTCCTTCCCCGAGGGCTTCACATGGGAGAGAGTCACCA
CATACGAAGACGGGGGCGTGCTGACCGCTACCCAGGACACCAGCCTCCAGGACGGCTGCCTCATCTACAA
CGTCAAGATCAGAGGGGTGAACTTCCCATCCAACGGCCCTGTGATGCAGAAGAAAACACTCGGCTGGGAG
GCCTCCACCGAGACCCTGTACCCCGCTGACGGCGGCCTGGAAGGCAGAGCCGACATGGCCCTGAAGCTCG
TGGGCGGGGGCCACCTGATCTGCAACTTGAAGACCACATACAGATCCAAGAAACCCGCTAAGAACCTCAA
GATGCCCGGCGTCTACTATGTGGACAGAAGACTGGAAAGAATCAAGGAGGCCGACAAAGAGACCTACGTC
GAGCAGCACGAGGTGGCTGTGGCCAGATACTGCGACCTCCCTAGCAAACTGGGGCACAGAGACCCAGCTT
TCTTGTACAAAGTGGTCGACTTAAGACGAATATTACAGATGACTCCTGGGAAAGGAGGCTCTCAGAGCTC
GGAGTCTGAGCAGCCGTCTGCTGATATGAATAATGAGTCCTCAGAGGGCTTTATTTGTCCCCAGTGTATG
AAATCCCATAACTCTGCTGAGGAGCTCTTCAAACATTATGAGGTCTTTCATGAACCAGGAGACCAGCCGT
CCCCCTTTAGCCCCGGCAGGGAGGATTTAACATTACTTCGACAGGAAATCCAAGACTTACAGGCTTCACT
GAAGGAGGAACGCTGGTTTTCTGAGGAATTGAAAAAAGAATTAGACAAAGTACAAGGACGAATAGCAACT
AATAAAGGCTTACAGAGCGATGGTACAAGTGGAGAAGATGCAGAGCTCGAGATGAGACTCAATGAATCGG
AGACAGAGAAGTTCAACATCAAACAGATGAAGGACCTGTTTGAACAAAAAGCTGCTCAGCTTGCGACCGA
GATAGTTGACATCAAATCTCGCTACGATGAGGAGAAAAGTATGAGAGAAGCTTTGGAGCAGAGACTGGCC
AACTTAAACCAAGATATGCAAAAAGAAAAACAGGAGAAGGAGAAACTGTCGGCAGAGCTGCTCCAGAGGC
CGGGTGTGGAAGATGTGGAGGTGTTGAAGAAAGAGCTGGTGCGGGTGCAGACGCTCATGGACAGCATGAC
CCGAGAGCGAGAGGAGGAGTCAGAGCGCCTCAAGGGCCAATATGAGCAGCTGCAGGCCAACTTCACTACC
TCAGAGAAAACGATTGCTCAATTAAAGGCTGAACTGGAGAAGGGTCCTCAAGAAGCAGCGGTTTACACAC
AACAGATCCACCAATTACAGAGCAGCTTGAACAACCTCCAGCAGCAATCCCAGGCTTTGTCAGAGAAATT
ATCTCGTAAAGAGAAGGAGAATCAGGAACTGGAGGAGCGTCTGGGTCACGAACAGGCCTCTAAGAAGAGT
CTTCAGGCTAATCTGCATCAGAAAGAGCTGGAGCTCCAGGAGAGTCGAGCACGGGTGTCTTCAGGAGAAG
CAGCTCTCAGTCGAGCACAGGCTGAATTAACTGAACGTGGGGAAGAGGCTGCACGACTCAGACGAGAGCT
GGGCGAGCTGGAGAAGAACCAGCAGGAGCTGAAGGCAGAGCGGAAACAACTTCAACAGCAGAGGGAGGAT
AAAGAAAACCAGGGCCTGCAGCAACAGAGTGAGATCAGCCAGCTGCATGCGAAGCTGCTGGAAGCGGAGC
GTCAGGTGGGGGAGCTGCAGGGTCGTCTGAAAGAGCAGAGACAGCTGTCTGGAGAGAAGCTCAAAGACAG
AGAACAGCAGGCAGCAGATCTCCAGCTCAAACTCTCCCGCTTAGAGGAAGAGTTAAAGGAGAGCTCCACC
AAGTCCACTGACCTGCAGCATCAGCTGGACAAATCCAAACAGCAGCATCAAGAACTACAAACACTTCAAC
AGAGCACTAATGGCAAACTTAGAGAAGCACAGAATGACCTGGAGCAGGTGTTGCGTCAGATCGGCGACAA
AGACCAGAAGATCCAGAATCTTGAAGCTCTGCTCCAGAAGAGTAAGGAAAGTGTGAGCCAGCTGGAGACC
GAGAGAGAGGATCTGTGTGCCAAGATTCAGGCTGGAGAAGGAGAAGCTGCTTTGCTGAACCAATTACAAG
AGAAAAATCACTCGCTACAAGAACAGATCACGCAGCTTACAGACAAGCTTAAGAACCAGTCGGAGAGCCA
CAAGCAGGCTCAGGACAACCTTCATGAACAGGTGCAGGAGCAGAAGACACACCTGCGTTCAGCTCAAGAC
CGCTGTCAGGGTCTGGAGACCACCGTCACTGAACTCAACACACAGCTCACAGAGAGCAGAGAGAAGATCG
CTCAGCTAGACACTCAGTTGAAAGCCAAGACTGAGATGCTGTTGTCTGCTGAAGCAGCAAAAAATGCCCA
GAGAGCTGACTTGGAGAGCCACCTAGAGACTGCTCAGAATGCATTGCAGGATAAGCAGCAAGAGCTCAGT
AAAGTGCAGGCTCAGCTGGAGGAGCAGGCCCGCAGGCTGACGGAGAAGCAGGAGCAGTGCTCTCAGCTGG
AGAACGGCCTGAAGGACAGCAGAGACAAACTGATGACTGCAGAACAGAGGATAGAGACGCTCCAGACCCA
GACCAAGAAAGCCGAGGTTGAGTTGACTGAGCTCCGCTCCGGAAGAGAACAGGCTCAGAAAGAGCAGTCT
TCTCTTAAGAAGCAGATCAGTGAGCTGGAGATGAAGACCAAAGAGTTGAACCGACTTTTAGATTCCGAGA
AACAAGGAGCTTCCACCCAGCAAGAGGAGCTAAAGAAGAAAAGCTCAGCTCTCACCGAAACAAGACAAAA
GCTGGAGAAAGCAGAGCAGGAGCGTGGAGCCCTGCAGGCCAACCTGGATAAACTGTCTCAGGAGGGTCAG
AAGCAGCAGGCAGAGTTGGACAAGAAGGTGCAGGGTCTGAGTTCAGATCTCCAGAAAACTCAGGGGGAGA
AAGAAGCGCTGGTAAAAGAAGTGGCGACAGTGAAAGAGGCTCTGAGTAAAGCTTCTAAAGCCCTGAAGGA
GAGCCAGACTCAATTAGACAAGGAGAAGAAGGGCAGCAAGACCACTTTGGAGGAGAAGGAAAAGGTTTTT
CAAAAAGTACAACAAGAGCTTCAGAAGAACTCAGAGGCCACTTCTAAAGAGCTCAGCAATGTCAAAGGTC
TGCTGGAGAAATCGATAGAGGCAGAAAAGAGTCTTCAATCTCAGCTGACTGCACTGAACGCTCAGCTGAA
GCAGTGTCAGGATACACTGAAGGAGAAAGAAAAGAGTGAACAGCAGCTGCAGGCAGAGCTGAAGACCAGG
CAAGGCTCCTTCAGTCAGGAAGTGAAGAAACTGAAGACACAGGTGTCTGAGCTGCAGGCTTCCCTTGCTA
AAAAGACTGAAGAGGAAGCCAAGCAAAAGGAGCAAATCACAGCACTGTCTAAAGATCTGAGCTCAGAGAA
GAATCGCTGTGCAGAGCTGCAGAAAACCAGTGACGGCACCAAAGAGAGTCTCACCGCCCTTCAGTCTGAT
TACTATGGCAAAGAGTCTGAGCTCTCTGCTGTACGCCAGGACCTTAAGGTGTGCGAGGAGAAGTTGGTTC
TTGCTCAGGAGGAGCTGGTGACCAACAGGAACCAGCTCAGTGCTTACGAAACCCAAATCCAGGAGCTGAA
GACGGGCCACACAGCGATGGAGATAGACCTGAGCAAGAGAGACGAGAAGATCAAACAGCAAGTGGAGACT
CTGCAGAAGCTCCAGAAACAACAGGGACAAACAGAGGAGCAGCTGAAGAAGGAGAAAGCTCAATGCGAGG
AGCTGAGAGAGAGTCAAAGCGCCCTGGAAAAGGACAAAAACAAACTGTCTGCTGATCTCAAAACACTGGC
TGAGAAGAATGAGAAGGAGCTGAAGGACTTGCAGGCAGCAAAGCAGTTGTTGATCCAGCAAAAGGTGGAG
ATGCAGGGGAAGGTAGAGGCGGCTCAAGCATCTGTGGAGAAAGAACAGAGAGAGCATCAGAAGACCAGAG
ACTCCATCAAACAGAATGAGCAGCAGCTCAAGGCTGAGACCAACAAAATAAAGCAGCAGCTGGCATCAGA
AGTGAAGGCTAAAGAGGAGATGGTGCGGCAGAGGGAAGAGGCTGAGGTGAAGATGTCCATGCAGGTGACG
GCACTGAATGAGAACGTGGCCACGCTGAAGCGAGAGTGGCAGAGCAGCCAGAGGCGGGTGGGTGAGCTGG
AGAAACAGACGGATGAGCTGAGAGGAGAGATTGCCGTGCTGGAAGCAACAGTCCAGAACAACCAAGACGA
AAGACGTGCACTACTTGAGAGGTGCGTCCAGGGTGAAGGGGAGATGGAGAAGCTTCAGGCTAAGATGTTG
GAGATGCGCAGGAAGTTGGACGACACTACTGCCGCCATGCAGGAGCTTGGTCGAGAGAACCAGTCCTTAC
AGATAAAACAGTCACAATCCCTCACACGGAAGTGGACAGAAGACCATGAGGTGCAGAACTGCATGGCTTG
TGGGAAAGGCTTCTCCGTCACTGTCAGAAAGCACCACTGCAGACACTGCGGGAACATCTTCTGTGCAGAG
TGCTCTGCCCGCAACGCCCTCACACCCTCCTCCAAGAAGCCCGTTCGAGTGTGTGACAACTGCTTTGATG
AGCTCCAGGGCTGACTAGTCAACTTTATTATACATAGTTGATAATTCACTGGCCGTCGTTTTACGGTACC
ATCGATGATGATCCAGACATGATAAGATACATTGATGAGTTTGGACAAACCACAACTAGAATGCAGTGAA
AAAAATGCTTTATTTGTGAAATTTGTGATGCTATTGCTTTATTTGTAACCATTATAAGCTGCAATAAACA
AGTTAACAACAACAATTGCATTCATTTTATGTTTCAGGTTCAGGGGGAGGTGTGGGAGGTTTTTTAAAGC
AAGTAAAACCTCTACAAATGTGGTATGGCTGATTATGATCCTCTAGATCAGATCTGCGAAGATACGGCCA
CGGGTGCTCTTGATCCTGTGGCTGATTTTGGACTGTGCTGCTCGCAGCTGCTGATGAATCACATACTTCC
TCCATTTTCTTCCACTGATTGACTGTTATAATTTCCCTAATTTCCAGGTCAAGGTGCTGTGCATTGTGGT
AATAGATGTGACATGACGTCACTTCCAAAGGACCAATGAACATGTCTGACCAATTTCATATAATGTGAAA
ACGATTTTCATAGGCAGAATAAATAACATTTAAATTAAACTGGGCATCAGCGCAATTCAATTGGTTTGGT
AATAGCAAGGGAAAATAGAATGAAGTGATCTCCAAAAAATAAGTACTTTTTGACTGTAAATAAAATTGTA
AGGAGTAAAAAGTACTTTTTTTTCTAAAAAAATGTAATTAAGTAAAAGTAAAAGTATTGATTTTTAATTG
TACTCAAGTAAAGTAAAAATCCCCAAAAATAATACTTAAGTACAGTAATCAAGTAAAATTACTCAAGTAC
TTTACACCTCTGGTTCTTGACCCCCTACCTTCAGCAAGCCCAGCAGATCCACTAGTTCTAGAGCGGCCGC
CACCGCGGTGGAGCTCCAGCTTTTGTTCCCTTTAGTGAGGGTTAATTGCGCGCTTGGCGTAATCATGGTC
ATAGCTGTTTCCTGTGTGAAATTGTTATCCGCTCACAATTCCACACAACATACGAGCCGGAAGCATAAAG
TGTAAAGCCTGGGGTGCCTAATGAGTGAGCTAACTCACATTAATTGCGTTGCGCTCACTGCCCGCTTTCC
AGTCGGGAAACCTGTCGTGCCAGCTGCATTAATGAATCGGCCAACGCGCGGGGAGAGGCGGTTTGCGTAT
TGGGCGCTCTTCCGCTTCCTCGCTCACTGACTCGCTGCGCTCGGTCGTTCGGCTGCGGCGAGCGGTATCA
GCTCACTCAAAGGCGGTAATACGGTTATCCACAGAATCAGGGGATAACGCAGGAAAGAACATGTGAGCAA
AAGGCCAGCAAAAGGCCAGGAACCGTAAAAAGGCCGCGTTGCTGGCGTTTTTCCATAGGCTCCGCCCCCC
TGACGAGCATCACAAAAATCGACGCTCAAGTCAGAGGTGGCGAAACCCGACAGGACTATAAAGATACCAG
GCGTTTCCCCCTGGAAGCTCCCTCGTGCGCTCTCCTGTTCCGACCCTGCCGCTTACCGGATACCTGTCCG
CCTTTCTCCCTTCGGGAAGCGTGGCGCTTTCTCATAGCTCACGCTGTAGGTATCTCAGTTCGGTGTAGGT
CGTTCGCTCCAAGCTGGGCTGTGTGCACGAACCCCCCGTTCAGCCCGACCGCTGCGCCTTATCCGGTAAC
TATCGTCTTGAGTCCAACCCGGTAAGACACGACTTATCGCCACTGGCAGCAGCCACTGGTAACAGGATTA
GCAGAGCGAGGTATGTAGGCGGTGCTACAGAGTTCTTGAAGTGGTGGCCTAACTACGGCTACACTAGAAG
GACAGTATTTGGTATCTGCGCTCTGCTGAAGCCAGTTACCTTCGGAAAAAGAGTTGGTAGCTCTTGATCC
GGCAAACAAACCACCGCTGGTAGCGGTGGTTTTTTTGTTTGCAAGCAGCAGATTACGCGCAGAAAAAAAG
GATCTCAAGAAGATCCTTTGATCTTTTCTACGGGGTCTGACGCTCAGTGGAACGAAAACTCACGTTAAGG
GATTTTGGTCATGAGATTATCAAAAAGGATCTTCACCTAGATCCTTTTAAATTAAAAATGAAGTTTTAAA
TCAATCTAAAGTATATATGAGTAAACTTGGTCTGACAGTTACCAATGCTTAATCAGTGAGGCACCTATCT
CAGCGATCTGTCTATTTCGTTCATCCATAGTTGCCTGACTCCCCGTCGTGTAGATAACTACGATACGGGA
GGGCTTACCATCTGGCCCCAGTGCTGCAATGATACCGCGAGACCCACGCTCACCGGCTCCAGATTTATCA
GCAATAAACCAGCCAGCCGGAAGGGCCGAGCGCAGAAGTGGTCCTGCAACTTTATCCGCCTCCATCCAGT
CTATTAATTGTTGCCGGGAAGCTAGAGTAAGTAGTTCGCCAGTTAATAGTTTGCGCAACGTTGTTGCCAT
TGCTACAGGCATCGTGGTGTCACGCTCGTCGTTTGGTATGGCTTCATTCAGCTCCGGTTCCCAACGATCA
AGGCGAGTTACATGATCCCCCATGTTGTGCAAAAAAGCGGTTAGCTCCTTCGGTCCTCCGATCGTTGTCA
GAAGTAAGTTGGCCGCAGTGTTATCACTCATGGTTATGGCAGCACTGCATAATTCTCTTACTGTCATGCC
ATCCGTAAGATGCTTTTCTGTGACTGGTGAGTACTCAACCAAGTCATTCTGAGAATAGTGTATGCGGCGA
CCGAGTTGCTCTTGCCCGGCGTCAATACGGGATAATACCGCGCCACATAGCAGAACTTTAAAAGTGCTCA
TCATTGGAAAACGTTCTTCGGGGCGAAAACTCTCAAGGATCTTACCGCTGTTGAGATCCAGTTCGATGTA
ACCCACTCGTGCACCCAACTGATCTTCAGCATCTTTTACTTTCACCAGCGTTTCTGGGTGAGCAAAAACA
GGAAGGCAAAATGCCGCAAAAAAGGGAATAAGGGCGACACGGAAATGTTGAATACTCATACTCTTCCTTT
TTCAATATTATTGAAGCATTTATCAGGGTTATTGTCTCATGAGCGGATACATATTTGAATGTATTTAGAA
AAATAAACAAATAGGGGTTCCGCGCACATTTCCCCGAAAAGTG
Features (pLannotate 1.2.2; 20 found; start..end, strand, type, name):
      7..228     -  rep_origin     M13 ori (fragment) (sequence partly withheld): M13 bacteriophage origin of replication; arrow indicates direction of (+) strand synthesis
    228..515     +  CDS            tyr (fragment) (sequence partly withheld): TYRO_ORYLA - Also known as tyro. Experimental evidence at transcript level: Swiss-Prot protein existence level 2. This is a copper-containing oxidase that functions in the formation of pigments such as melanins and other polyphenolic compounds. From Oryzias latipes (Japanese rice fish) (Japanese killifish).
   1097..1117    +  protein_bind   attB4: mutant version of attB; core recombination site for the Gateway® BP reaction BP Clonase™
   5093..5113    +  protein_bind   attB1: mutant version of attB; core recombination site for the Gateway® BP reaction BP Clonase™
   5123..5818    +  CDS            mKate2: mKate2 is a basic (constitutively fluorescent) red fluorescent protein published in 2009, derived from Entacmaea quadricolor. It is reported to be a rapidly-maturing monomer with moderate acid sensitivity.
   5820..5844    -  protein_bind   attB2: mutant version of attB; recombination site for the Gateway® BP reaction BP Clonase™
   5849..10039   +  CDS            EEA1: EEA1_HUMAN - Also known as ZFYVE2. Experimental evidence at protein level: Swiss-Prot protein existence level 1. Binds phospholipid vesicles containing phosphatidylinositol 3-phosphate and participates in endosomal trafficking. From Homo sapiens (Human).
  10047..10068   -  protein_bind   attR3 (fragment): mutant version of attR; recombination site for the Gateway® LR reaction LR Clonase™
  10072..10092   +  CDS            lacZα (fragment): LacZα fragment of β-galactosidase; lacZ fragment
  10108..10242   -  polyA_signal   SV40 poly(A) signal: SV40 polyadenylation signal
  10265..10348   -  CDS            large T antigen (fragment): large T antigen from SV40 (simian virus 40)
  10914..10954   -  misc_feature   MCS (fragment): pBluescript multiple cloning site
  10967..10985   -  promoter       T3 promoter: promoter for bacteriophage T3 RNA polymerase
  11028..11050   -  protein_bind   lac operator (fragment): The lac repressor binds to the lac operator to inhibit transcription in E. coli. This inhibition can be relieved by adding lactose or isopropyl-β-D-thiogalactopyranoside (IPTG). lac repressor encoded by lacI
  11054..11084   -  promoter       lac promoter: promoter for the E. coli lac operon
  11099..11120   -  protein_bind   CAP binding site: CAP binding activates transcription in the presence of cAMP. E. coli catabolite activator protein
  11133..11225   -  CDS            lacI (fragment): lac repressor; lacI; The lac repressor binds to the lac operator to inhibit transcription in E. coli. This inhibition can be relieved by adding lactose or isopropyl-β-D-thiogalactopyranoside (IPTG).
  11408..11996   -  rep_origin     ori: high-copy-number ColE1/pMB1/pBR322/pUC origin of replication
  12167..13027   -  CDS            AmpR: β-lactamase; bla; confers resistance to ampicillin, carbenicillin, and related antibiotics
  13028..13132   -  promoter       AmpR promoter: bla
