>Addgene plasmid #109508 | actc1b-mKate2-EEA1 | addgene full sequence | sequence record 220019 | Addgene NGS Result
GCAAGTTTGTACAAAAAAGCAGGCTGCCACCATGGTGAGCGAGCTGATTAAGGAGAACATGCACATGAAG
CTGTACATGGAGGGCACCGTGAACAACCACCACTTCAAGTGCACATCCGAGGGCGAAGGCAAGCCCTACG
AGGGCACCCAGACCATGAGAATCAAGGCGGTCGAGGGCGGCCCTCTCCCCTTCGCCTTCGACATCCTGGC
TACCAGCTTCATGTACGGCAGCAAAACCTTCATCAACCACACCCAGGGCATCCCCGACTTCTTTAAGCAG
TCCTTCCCCGAGGGCTTCACATGGGAGAGAGTCACCACATACGAAGACGGGGGCGTGCTGACCGCTACCC
AGGACACCAGCCTCCAGGACGGCTGCCTCATCTACAACGTCAAGATCAGAGGGGTGAACTTCCCATCCAA
CGGCCCTGTGATGCAGAAGAAAACACTCGGCTGGGAGGCCTCCACCGAGACCCTGTACCCCGCTGACGGC
GGCCTGGAAGGCAGAGCCGACATGGCCCTGAAGCTCGTGGGCGGGGGCCACCTGATCTGCAACTTGAAGA
CCACATACAGATCCAAGAAACCCGCTAAGAACCTCAAGATGCCCGGCGTCTACTATGTGGACAGAAGACT
GGAAAGAATCAAGGAGGCCGACAAAGAGACCTACGTCGAGCAGCACGAGGTGGCTGTGGCCAGATACTGC
GACCTCCCTAGCAAACTGGGGCACAGAGACCCAGCTTTCTTGTACAAAGTGGTCGACTTAAGACGAATAT
TACAGATGACTCCTGGGAAAGGAGGCTCTCAGAGCTCGGAGTCTGAGCAGCCGTCTGCTGATATGAATAA
TGAGTCCTCAGAGGGCTTTATTTGTCCCCAGTGTATGAAATCCCATAACTCTGCTGAGGAGCTCTTCAAA
CATTATGAGGTCTTTCATGAACCAGGAGACCAGCCGTCCCCCTTTAGCCCCGGCAGGGAGGATTTAACAT
TACTTCGACAGGAAATCCAAGACTTACAGGCTTCACTGAAGGAGGAACGCTGGTTTTCTGAGGAATTGAA
AAAAGAATTAGACAAAGTACAAGGACGAATAGCAACTAATAAAGGCTTACAGAGCGATGGTACAAGTGGA
GAAGATGCAGAGCTCGAGATGAGACTCAATGAATCGGAGACAGAGAAGTTCAACATCAAACAGATGAAGG
ACCTGTTTGAACAAAAAGCTGCTCAGCTTGCGACCGAGATAGTTGACATCAAATCTCGCTACGATGAGGA
GAAAAGTATGAGAGAAGCTTTGGAGCAGAGACTGGCCAACTTAAACCAAGATATGCAAAAAGAAAAACAG
GAGAAGGAGAAACTGTCGGCAGAGCTGCTCCAGAGGCCGGGTGTGGAAGATGTGGAGGTGTTGAAGAAAG
AGCTGGTGCGGGTGCAGACGCTCATGGACAGCATGACCCGAGAGCGAGAGGAGGAGTCAGAGCGCCTCAA
GGGCCAATATGAGCAGCTGCAGGCCAACTTCACTACCTCAGAGAAAACGATTGCTCAATTAAAGGCTGAA
CTGGAGAAGGGTCCTCAAGAAGCAGCGGTTTACACACAACAGATCCACCAATTACAGAGCAGCTTGAACA
ACCTCCAGCAGCAATCCCAGGCTTTGTCAGAGAAATTATCTCGTAAAGAGAAGGAGAATCAGGAACTGGA
GGAGCGTCTGGGTCACGAACAGGCCTCTAAGAAGAGTCTTCAGGCTAATCTGCATCAGAAAGAGCTGGAG
CTCCAGGAGAGTCGAGCACGGGTGTCTTCAGGAGAAGCAGCTCTCAGTCGAGCACAGGCTGAATTAACTG
AACGTGGGGAAGAGGCTGCACGACTCAGACGAGAGCTGGGCGAGCTGGAGAAGAACCAGCAGGAGCTGAA
GGCAGAGCGGAAACAACTTCAACAGCAGAGGGAGGATAAAGAAAACCAGGGCCTGCAGCAACAGAGTGAG
ATCAGCCAGCTGCATGCGAAGCTGCTGGAAGCGGAGCGTCAGGTGGGGGAGCTGCAGGGTCGTCTGAAAG
AGCAGAGACAGCTGTCTGGAGAGAAGCTCAAAGACAGAGAACAGCAGGCAGCAGATCTCCAGCTCAAACT
CTCCCGCTTAGAGGAAGAGTTAAAGGAGAGCTCCACCAAGTCCACTGACCTGCAGCATCAGCTGGACAAA
TCCAAACAGCAGCATCAAGAACTACAAACACTTCAACAGAGCACTAATGGCAAACTTAGAGAAGCACAGA
ATGACCTGGAGCAGGTGTTGCGTCAGATCGGCGACAAAGACCAGAAGATCCAGAATCTTGAAGCTCTGCT
CCAGAAGAGTAAGGAAAGTGTGAGCCAGCTGGAGACCGAGAGAGAGGATCTGTGTGCCAAGATTCAGGCT
GGAGAAGGAGAAGCTGCTTTGCTGAACCAATTACAAGAGAAAAATCACTCGCTACAAGAACAGATCACGC
AGCTTACAGACAAGCTTAAGAACCAGTCGGAGAGCCACAAGCAGGCTCAGGACAACCTTCATGAACAGGT
GCAGGAGCAGAAGACACACCTGCGTTCAGCTCAAGACCGCTGTCAGGGTCTGGAGACCACCGTCACTGAA
CTCAACACACAGCTCACAGAGAGCAGAGAGAAGATCGCTCAGCTAGACACTCAGTTGAAAGCCAAGACTG
AGATGCTGTTGTCTGCTGAAGCAGCAAAAAATGCCCAGAGAGCTGACTTGGAGAGCCACCTAGAGACTGC
TCAGAATGCATTGCAGGATAAGCAGCAAGAGCTCAGTAAAGTGCAGGCTCAGCTGGAGGAGCAGGCCCGC
AGGCTGACGGAGAAGCAGGAGCAGTGCTCTCAGCTGGAGAACGGCCTGAAGGACAGCAGAGACAAACTGA
TGACTGCAGAACAGAGGATAGAGACGCTCCAGACCCAGACCAAGAAAGCCGAGGTTGAGTTGACTGAGCT
CCGCTCCGGAAGAGAACAGGCTCAGAAAGAGCAGTCTTCTCTTAAGAAGCAGATCAGTGAGCTGGAGATG
AAGACCAAAGAGTTGAACCGACTTTTAGATTCCGAGAAACAAGGAGCTTCCACCCAGCAAGAGGAGCTAA
AGAAGAAAAGCTCAGCTCTCACCGAAACAAGACAAAAGCTGGAGAAAGCAGAGCAGGAGCGTGGAGCCCT
GCAGGCCAACCTGGATAAACTGTCTCAGGAGGGTCAGAAGCAGCAGGCAGAGTTGGACAAGAAGGTGCAG
GGTCTGAGTTCAGATCTCCAGAAAACTCAGGGGGAGAAAGAAGCGCTGGTAAAAGAAGTGGCGACAGTGA
AAGAGGCTCTGAGTAAAGCTTCTAAAGCCCTGAAGGAGAGCCAGACTCAATTAGACAAGGAGAAGAAGGG
CAGCAAGACCACTTTGGAGGAGAAGGAAAAGGTTTTTCAAAAAGTACAACAAGAGCTTCAGAAGAACTCA
GAGGCCACTTCTAAAGAGCTCAGCAATGTCAAAGGTCTGCTGGAGAAATCGATAGAGGCAGAAAAGAGTC
TTCAATCTCAGCTGACTGCACTGAACGCTCAGCTGAAGCAGTGTCAGGATACACTGAAGGAGAAAGAAAA
GAGTGAACAGCAGCTGCAGGCAGAGCTGAAGACCAGGCAAGGCTCCTTCAGTCAGGAAGTGAAGAAACTG
AAGACACAGGTGTCTGAGCTGCAGGCTTCCCTTGCTAAAAAGACTGAAGAGGAAGCCAAGCAAAAGGAGC
AAATCACAGCACTGTCTAAAGATCTGAGCTCAGAGAAGAATCGCTGTGCAGAGCTGCAGAAAACCAGTGA
CGGCACCAAAGAGAGTCTCACCGCCCTTCAGTCTGATTACTATGGCAAAGAGTCTGAGCTCTCTGCTGTA
CGCCAGGACCTTAAGGTGTGCGAGGAGAAGTTGGTTCTTGCTCAGGAGGAGCTGGTGACCAACAGGAACC
AGCTCAGTGCTTACGAAACCCAAATCCAGGAGCTGAAGACGGGCCACACAGCGATGGAGATAGACCTGAG
CAAGAGAGACGAGAAGATCAAACAGCAAGTGGAGACTCTGCAGAAGCTCCAGAAACAACAGGGACAAACA
GAGGAGCAGCTGAAGAAGGAGAAAGCTCAATGCGAGGAGCTGAGAGAGAGTCAAAGCGCCCTGGAAAAGG
ACAAAAACAAACTGTCTGCTGATCTCAAAACACTGGCTGAGAAGAATGAGAAGGAGCTGAAGGACTTGCA
GGCAGCAAAGCAGTTGTTGATCCAGCAAAAGGTGGAGATGCAGGGGAAGGTAGAGGCGGCTCAAGCATCT
GTGGAGAAAGAACAGAGAGAGCATCAGAAGACCAGAGACTCCATCAAACAGAATGAGCAGCAGCTCAAGG
CTGAGACCAACAAAATAAAGCAGCAGCTGGCATCAGAAGTGAAGGCTAAAGAGGAGATGGTGCGGCAGAG
GGAAGAGGCTGAGGTGAAGATGTCCATGCAGGTGACGGCACTGAATGAGAACGTGGCCACGCTGAAGCGA
GAGTGGCAGAGCAGCCAGAGGCGGGTGGGTGAGCTGGAGAAACAGACGGATGAGCTGAGAGGAGAGATTG
CCGTGCTGGAAGCAACAGTCCAGAACAACCAAGACGAAAGACGTGCACTACTTGAGAGGTGCGTCCAGGG
TGAAGGGGAGATGGAGAAGCTTCAGGCTAAGATGTTGGAGATGCGCAGGAAGTTGGACGACACTACTGCC
GCCATGCAGGAGCTTGGTCGAGAGAACCAGTCCTTACAGATAAAACAGTCACAATCCCTCACACGGAAGT
GGACAGAAGACCATGAGGTGCAGAACTGCATGGCTTGTGGGAAAGGCTTCTCCGTCACTGTCAGAAAGCA
CCACTGCAGACACTGCGGGAACATCTTCTGTGCAGAGTGCTCTGCCCGCAACGCCCTCACACCCTCCTCC
AAGAAGCCCGTTCGAGTGTGTGACAACTGCTTTGATGAGCTCCAGGGCTGACTAGTCAACTTTATTATAC
ATAGTTGATAATTCACTGGCCGTCGTTTTACGGTACCATCGATGATGATCCAGACATGATAAGATACATT
GATGAGTTTGGACAAACCACAACTAGAATGCAGTGAAAAAAATGCTTTATTTGTGAAATTTGTGATGCTA
TTGCTTTATTTGTAACCATTATAAGCTGCAATAAACAAGTTAACAACAACAATTGCATTCATTTTATGTT
TCAGGTTCAGGGGGAGGTGTGGGAGGTTTTTTAAAGCAAGTAAAACCTCTACAAATGTGGTATGGCTGAT
TATGATCCTCTAGATCAGATCTGCGAAGATACGGCCACGGGTGCTCTTGATCCTGTGGCTGATTTTGGAC
TGTGCTGCTCGCAGCTGCTGATGAATCACATACTTCCTCCATTTTCTTCCACTGATTGACTGTTATAATT
TCCCTAATTTCCAGGTCAAGGTGCTGTGCATTGTGGTAATAGATGTGACATGACGTCACTTCCAAAGGAC
CAATGAACATGTCTGACCAATTTCATATAATGTGAAAACGATTTTCATAGGCAGAATAAATAACATTTAA
ATTAAACTGGGCATCAGCGCAATTCAATTGGTTTGGTAATAGCAAGGGAAAATAGAATGAAGTGATCTCC
AAAAAATAAGTACTTTTTGACTGTAAATAAAATTGTAAGGAGTAAAAAGTACTTTTTTTTCTAAAAAAAT
GTAATTAAGTAAAAGTAAAAGTATTGATTTTTAATTGTACTCAAGTAAAGTAAAAATCCCCAAAAATAAT
ACTTAAGTACAGTAATCAAGTAAAATTACTCAAGTACTTTACACCTCTGGTTCTTGACCCCCTACCTTCA
GCAAGCCCAGCAGATCCACTAGTTCTAGAGCGGCCGCCACCGCGGTGGAGCTCCAGCTTTTGTTCCCTTT
AGTGAGGGTTAATTGCGCGCTTGGCGTAATCATGGTCATAGCTGTTTCCTGTGTGAAATTGTTATCCGCT
CACAATTCCACACAACATACGAGCCGGAAGCATAAAGTGTAAAGCCTGGGGTGCCTAATGAGTGAGCTAA
CTCACATTAATTGCGTTGCGCTCACTGCCCGCTTTCCAGTCGGGAAACCTGTCGTGCCAGCTGCATTAAT
GAATCGGCCAACGCGCGGGGAGAGGCGGTTTGCGTATTGGGCGCTCTTCCGCTTCCTCGCTCACTGACTC
GCTGCGCTCGGTCGTTCGGCTGCGGCGAGCGGTATCAGCTCACTCAAAGGCGGTAATACGGTTATCCACA
GAATCAGGGGATAACGCAGGAAAGAACATGTGAGCAAAAGGCCAGCAAAAGGCCAGGAACCGTAAAAAGG
CCGCGTTGCTGGCGTTTTTCCATAGGCTCCGCCCCCCTGACGAGCATCACAAAAATCGACGCTCAAGTCA
GAGGTGGCGAAACCCGACAGGACTATAAAGATACCAGGCGTTTCCCCCTGGAAGCTCCCTCGTGCGCTCT
CCTGTTCCGACCCTGCCGCTTACCGGATACCTGTCCGCCTTTCTCCCTTCGGGAAGCGTGGCGCTTTCTC
ATAGCTCACGCTGTAGGTATCTCAGTTCGGTGTAGGTCGTTCGCTCCAAGCTGGGCTGTGTGCACGAACC
CCCCGTTCAGCCCGACCGCTGCGCCTTATCCGGTAACTATCGTCTTGAGTCCAACCCGGTAAGACACGAC
TTATCGCCACTGGCAGCAGCCACTGGTAACAGGATTAGCAGAGCGAGGTATGTAGGCGGTGCTACAGAGT
TCTTGAAGTGGTGGCCTAACTACGGCTACACTAGAAGAACAGTATTTGGTATCTGCGCTCTGCTGAAGCC
AGTTACCTTCGGAAAAAGAGTTGGTAGCTCTTGATCCGGCAAACAAACCACCGCTGGTAGCGGTGGTTTT
TTTGTTTGCAAGCAGCAGATTACGCGCAGAAAAAAAGGATCTCAAGAAGATCCTTTGATCTTTTCTACGG
GGTCTGACGCTCAGTGGAACGAAAACTCACGTTAAGGCATTTTGGTCATGAGATTATCAAAAAGGATCTT
CACCTAGATCCTTTTAAATTAAAAATGAAGTTTTAAATCAATCTAAAGTATATATGAGTAAACTTGGTCT
GACAGTTACCAATGCTTAATCAGTGAGGCACCTATCTCAGCGATCTGTCTATTTCGTTCATCCATAGTTG
CCTGACTCCCCGTCGTGTAGATAACTACGATACGGGAGGGCTTACCATCTGGCCCCAGTGCTGCAATGAT
ACCGCGAGACCCACGCTCACCGGCTCCAGATTTATCAGCAATAAACCAGCCAGCCGGAAGGGCCGAGCGC
AGAAGTGGTCCTGCAACTTTATCCGCCTCCATCCAGTCTATTAATTGTTGCCGGGAAGCTAGAGTAAGTA
GTTCGCCAGTTAATAGTTTGCGCAACGTTGTTGCCATTGCTACAGGCATCGTGGTGTCACGCTCGTCGTT
TGGTATGGCTTCATTCAGCTCCGGTTCCCAACGATCAAGGCGAGTTACATGATCCCCCATGTTGTGCAAA
AAAGCGGTTAGCTCCTTCGGTCCTCCGATCGTTGTCAGAAGTAAGTTGGCCGCAGTGTTATCACTCATGG
TTATGGCAGCACTGCATAATTCTCTTACTGTCATGCCATCCGTAAGATGCTTTTCTGTGACTGGTGAGTA
CTCAACCAAGTCATTCTGAGAATAGTGTATGCGGCGACCGAGTTGCTCTTGCCCGGCGTCAATACGGGAT
AATACCGCGCCACATAGCAGAACTTTAAAAGTGCTCATCATTGGAAAACGTTCTTCGGGGCGAAAACTCT
CAAGGATCTTACCGCTGTTGAGATCCAGTTCGATGTAACCCACTCGTGCACCCAACTGATCTTCAGCATC
TTTTACTTTCACCAGCGTTTCTGGGTGAGCAAAAACAGGAAGGCAAAATGCCGCAAAAAAGGGAATAAGG
GCGACACGGAAATGTTGAATACTCATACTCTTCCTTTTTCAATATTATTGAAGCATTTATCAGGGTTATT
GTCTCATGAGCGGATACATATTTGAATGTATTTAGAAAAATAAACAAATAGGGGTTCCGCGCACATTTCC
CCGAAAAGTGCCACCTAAATTGTAAGCGTTAATATTTTGTTAAAATTCGCGTTAAATTTTTGTTAAATCA
GCTCATTTTTTAACCAATAGGCCGAAATCGGCAAAATCCCTTATAAATCAAAAGAATAGACCGAGATAGG
GT
[37 nt withheld, positions 8193-8229]
AAAGAACGTGGACTCCAACGTCAAAGG
[32 nt withheld, positions 8257-8288]
GCTGGCTAAGAACTCATCAGCCTCCCCGGTCCATCTACCCACGTACCAATGCACCAATTGGCCACAATGA
CGGCTACTACATGGTGCCATTCCTTCCTCTTTATAGGAATGGAGACTACCTCCTGTCCAACAATGCTCTT
GGATACGAGTACGCCTACCTGTTGGACCCAGGTCATTGCACAACACCAGAAATGCCCTCTGATCTGCAAA
AGACGTGAATATCTGTTCAGACACCCATATCCACTCTGTTCCACACAGGTCAGAGGTTTGTCCAGGAGTT
CTTGACAGAGGTGTAAAAAGTACTCAAAAATTTTACTCAAGTGAAAGTACAAGTACTTAGGGAAAATTTT
ACTCAATTAAAAGTAAAAGTATCTGGCTAGAATCTTACTTGAGTAAAAGTAAAAAAGTACTCCATTAAAA
TTGTACTTGAGTATTAAGGAAGTAAAAGTAAAAGCAAGAAAGAAAACTAGAGATTCTTGTTTAAGCTTTT
AATCTCAAAAAACATTAAATGAAATGCATACAAGGTTTTATCCTGCTTTAGAACTGTTTGTATTTAATTA
TCAAACTATAAGACAGACAATCTAATGCCAGTACACGCTACTCAAAGTTGTAAAACCTCAGATTTAACTT
CAGTAGAAGCTGATTCTCAAAATTGTTAGTGTCAAGCCTAGCTCTTTTGGGGCTGAAAAGCAATCCTGCA
GTGCTGAAAAGCCTCTCACAGGCAGCCGATGCGGGAAGAGGTGTATTAGTCTTGATAGAGAGGCTGCAAA
TAGCAGGAAACGTGAGCAGAGACTCCCTGGTGTCTGAAACACAGGCCAGATGGGCCCTCGAGCAGGAAAC
AGCTATGACCATGATTACGCCAAGCTATCAACTTTGTATAGAAAAGTTGGCACGCGCAGATTCCGTGTGG
GCCTGGTAATATCTTACCATTTTAAGCTATTTTAAGATTAGGGAAAAAAATTAAATAAAACTACTTTAAA
ATTACTTTCCTTAAAAAGCAACATATTTATTTAGTTTTTGTTTAACTGGCTCAAGATTGTAATATTTTAC
TTTTACATGTTTTTTTAAGTACCTAAATGTGTTCAAAAGTAAAGTATGTTATTGTTTTTTTTTTTTAATG
TTAGCTAAGCTTTAAATTGTAATATATTACTTTTAAAAGTGACTTTTTAAAAATGTAAATAAAAAAGTAA
CTATAAATGTGTAATGCATGTTATTTCTGTGGGTTTTTAATTTTCATCTCAACTGGGCTTACAATTTTAA
CATAATAAAAATCAAATCAAATCAAATCAGGCCCTTATTTGTCACATACACTCTTGTATACTGAAATAAA
CTAAATGTTGAGAAAAATTTAAATACACCAAAATAACGCATACCTTTTTTGTAATTACCTAAGTAAAACA
TTTAGTTCCTTTTTTAAGTGACTCAAGATTGTAATCTATTAATTGTAAAAGATAAAACTAGTGATCAATC
TGACGTGCTTCTATGCAGCCTGTGAGATTAATTGTGATGTTTAATTATTAAACAATTTAAATGGATCAAA
CATTTCACATGTGCTTATTGTGTCCAACAAAACCAGCAGAAGCACTTAAAAATATTGCATGACAACATGA
GTTTTTAATGTAAATTATATATACTTCCTAAACGAAGTTAATCATATTTCTAAAATAATAATGTCATTGA
AATATTTAAATAAATGATAAGCTTTAGTTGATTCAACATAAAATTGAAAGCAATAAGGACTTTTTTTTTT
TACAGCGGTGAAGCAAAAGCATGTAATAATCATATAATATAATAAATAAATAAATAAATAATGGCTCTTG
GTGCAAATATGAACACTTTAAATAAATATAGAATAAATATGATCAATAAGTCATAACGATGTGTTTTATG
TTGATTATAATTTAAACATGTTTCTAACGCAAGTTTTAAAAACTGTTTTAAAGTATTATTTTAAGTTATA
AGATCAATTTGACTCAACATTTTGTAGTGAAAATATGTTGTGTAAAATTAATATAATATACACTATAAAA
ATGCAGGGTTCCACACAATACATTAATGTTGTCCCAACACAAATCGATTAAGTTAACAAATATATGTGGA
TTGAACATAAAAAATTAAGTTGTCCCAATGAAATCTCAAGAATTGTGTTGTTTCAGCTCATTTTAAATAA
GTAGTTTTAACAAGTAAAAAATAACATATTTTTGAGTGTGTATATATATATATTACAAAATATAATAATA
TAAAATGTAAAAGATATAAACCATGCTACATATATTTAAGAGCTATTTTGCACATTACTTTTTTGCAAGC
CATTTTAGTGTTTTTTTTACAAATATATATTAGCTAAATATACAATATCTTAAATATACAATTAATCAGA
CATGCAATTAATGCATTTAACCTACATAAAAATACATGATCAACATATGTTTTATGCTGATTACAACTAA
ATCAAACGTAATGAAATTAATTTATAAAAGCGATTTAAATATGTCAATATTTTAAGTTAAAATCACTTGA
AACCTACTATAAATGAACTTAAATTAAAAAAATCTCCTTTAATTCCAATGCAACAGTGTTGTTTTTTCAG
CTGAGGACCCCCGGTGCAGATGGTTGGCCCCCGGCCCGCTATTCTAAGGAAGCCTTTCTTAATTTTAGGG
CGGCGCTGCATGCGCTCAGATCAGATTCACGGGTGGAGAGGGTTATTTTCTCTTTTTTATTTTTTCTTGC
CTGCTCATATTTGGGCCTGTGTGAACCCCAGGCTCCGCCTCGGCCCCCAGGAGCCGCTCTTATTTAAAGG
GGATCCTCGCCTTCAGTCTTCGTCCCAGTGGAAGCATCAGTCTTGTGATAACAACTTGGTGAGTCCTACA
GACCAGCGCTCGACTCTAGGCTTTAAATGCATTGATTTCTCTGGATTAGCTACCGGGAGAGTTTTAACTT
TGCTTATTAGTCTTGTGCTCGAACTGCTAGGTTTAAAGAGTGTTTTCTCTAATGCATGCATGAAGCGACA
GCTGAAAACCAGAAATAGAGCGTTTGTCCTCCTGTTAAACTCTAGCCTTTCTTTGGCATTTGTCAGTCCG
AGTCTTCAGCTGCCGGCAGGAGATTGGGTTTCAGTAACACTTGCTGAGCACAAACTACACGTGCTTTCTT
CAGATTTAATTCATTATTAATCATTCTAGATTTAAATGATGTTCTTACTCATTGCTGATTATTTTAGCCT
TGCGGAGCAGATTAAATGAGCACGTGTTTCATTAAGATTGATTTAAATATAATTAATATTTCACCACTGT
AGTTTTAAAATTGCCTTCTAAGTCATGGTTGATTTTTAATAGGTATCGGCTCTAATTAGATTACTATTTT
GGTTTTTAAATGTTATTTCTATTTCATTTGTAGGCTCGTTTTTAATGTGATTTTATTAGATTCTAGTTTT
AAAATCATCTCTTAGCCTTAATGAGCAGACTGAATGAACATGTTTCATTAAGATTAACTTCATTATAATG
AATTATTTAATCATTCTAGTGGGTTATAAATCAGCTCTATTTAAATTAATTGTCGTGTTTATTTCTATTT
AATTTTTGATTATTTTTTCAGGGTCGTTTTTATGTGATTTTTTCCCGTTTCTAATTTTAAACTAATTGTT
TGATTTTTATATGATTCGACTCTTTTTAAATGAATTGTTTTGCTTTTTTTATTGAGCATATATATATTAT
ACAATTTCAATCAACAATTGTTGTGCTTTTTAAATGTTGTTTCTATTTCATTTCTAGGGTCGATTTTATT
CGATTCTAGTTTTAAAATCGTGATTTTTAACTTCTAACCTTACTGAGCAGACTGAATGAACATGTTTCAT
CAAGATTAACTTCATTATAGTTAATTATTGAATCGTGCTAGTGGTTTATAAATCAGCTCTATTTAAATTA
ATCATCATCATTATTTCTATTTAATTTTTATTATTTCTTTAGGATTATTTTTATGTGATTTTTTTCACGT
TCTAGTTTTAAACTCAATGCTCATTACTGCTCACCCTTGCTGAGCAGTCTTTCGTTAAGATTAAATTAAT
TAATAACCATTCTAGTTTTAAAACAGTGTCTTAAGGCATAGCTGATATTTTACAAGTTTACTATTTAATA
TATCTCCTTTCTTTTTTTAGGGTCGATTTCATCTGATTTGATTAATTTTTATTATCTTCACTAAGCTTTT
TGTTCTAGGTTTTATTCTCAGTATTATTACTGTTATATTTGAACTGAATTTCTCCTCATAGTTTATTCAT
TTTATTTATTTATTTTTTGTTTATTCGCTATTTTGTATTTTAGTTTTTAATTAGAAATTTTATTAGAATC
GTTTTGAACTAGTTTTTATGCACTCTAACATTAATATTAAATCATAACTATTATTTTTATTATAATTTAT
TTGTGTTTATCTTTTTGTGTAGCTTTCATGTGTTTTTATTTTAGTTTTATTATGTTTGCATTGAATTTTT
TGGACTAGTTTATATAACGATATACAGAAAAGCCATGACAACAAATGTTTTTATAATACCTATTAAGTAT
AAGCTAATCAGATTTCCACTATTCTGTTCAAAGTTAACATTATTAGCCATTCTGATGGATCATTTGACAT
TTGTCATATGTCTTTATGAACACTGCTCTTTCAGATGCCACTTTTAAAGCTGTTTTTTACAGTAAATGAA
CGTTTATTATTATGACATTATTTCCTAAGGCCTCTAGAGTACAGCAGGATGTGGCGTGTGCATTACCGTG
TAATTATGCTGACTGTAAATGTGCATTTATAGACTGTCAGCATGTCTGACTGTGCGCTGTTGTGATTGGT
CCTGCACAGACCAAG
Features (pLannotate 1.2.2; 20 found; start..end, strand, type, name):
      2..22      +  protein_bind   attB1: mutant version of attB; core recombination site for the Gateway® BP reaction BP Clonase™
     32..727     +  CDS            mKate2: mKate2 is a basic (constitutively fluorescent) red fluorescent protein published in 2009, derived from Entacmaea quadricolor. It is reported to be a rapidly-maturing monomer with moderate acid sensitivity.
    729..753     -  protein_bind   attB2: mutant version of attB; recombination site for the Gateway® BP reaction BP Clonase™
    758..4948    +  CDS            EEA1: EEA1_HUMAN - Also known as ZFYVE2. Experimental evidence at protein level: Swiss-Prot protein existence level 1. Binds phospholipid vesicles containing phosphatidylinositol 3-phosphate and participates in endosomal trafficking. From Homo sapiens (Human).
   4956..4977    -  protein_bind   attR3 (fragment): mutant version of attR; recombination site for the Gateway® LR reaction LR Clonase™
   4981..5001    +  CDS            lacZα (fragment): LacZα fragment of β-galactosidase; lacZ fragment
   5017..5151    -  polyA_signal   SV40 poly(A) signal: SV40 polyadenylation signal
   5174..5257    -  CDS            large T antigen (fragment): large T antigen from SV40 (simian virus 40)
   5823..5863    -  misc_feature   MCS (fragment): pBluescript multiple cloning site
   5876..5894    -  promoter       T3 promoter: promoter for bacteriophage T3 RNA polymerase
   5937..5959    -  protein_bind   lac operator (fragment): The lac repressor binds to the lac operator to inhibit transcription in E. coli. This inhibition can be relieved by adding lactose or isopropyl-β-D-thiogalactopyranoside (IPTG). lac repressor encoded by lacI
   5963..5993    -  promoter       lac promoter: promoter for the E. coli lac operon
   6008..6029    -  protein_bind   CAP binding site: CAP binding activates transcription in the presence of cAMP. E. coli catabolite activator protein
   6042..6134    -  CDS            lacI (fragment): lac repressor; lacI; The lac repressor binds to the lac operator to inhibit transcription in E. coli. This inhibition can be relieved by adding lactose or isopropyl-β-D-thiogalactopyranoside (IPTG).
   6317..6905    -  rep_origin     ori: high-copy-number ColE1/pMB1/pBR322/pUC origin of replication
   7076..7936    -  CDS            AmpR: β-lactamase; bla; confers resistance to ampicillin, carbenicillin, and related antibiotics
   7937..8041    -  promoter       AmpR promoter: bla
   8067..8288    -  rep_origin     M13 ori (fragment) (sequence partly withheld): M13 bacteriophage origin of replication; arrow indicates direction of (+) strand synthesis
   8288..8575    +  CDS            tyr (fragment) (sequence partly withheld): TYRO_ORYLA - Also known as tyro. Experimental evidence at transcript level: Swiss-Prot protein existence level 2. This is a copper-containing oxidase that functions in the formation of pigments such as melanins and other polyphenolic compounds. From Oryzias latipes (Japanese rice fish) (Japanese killifish).
   9157..9177    +  protein_bind   attB4: mutant version of attB; core recombination site for the Gateway® BP reaction BP Clonase™
