[The description below was written by a language model from this plasmid's Addgene catalogue record and pLannotate feature annotations shown in this document.]
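Description:
actc1b-mKate2-EEA1 is a zebrafish expression plasmid of about 13.1 kb, made by Gateway recombination into the destination vector pDEST-actc1b-mKate2-ccdb. It is propagated in E. coli through a high-copy ColE1/pUC-type origin and selected with ampicillin via the β-lactamase gene. Remnants of a pBluescript-style backbone are also annotated, including a partial M13 origin, lac promoter/operator elements, a T3 promoter and a multiple cloning site fragment.

The payload is a fusion of the monomeric red fluorescent protein mKate2 to the N-terminus of zebrafish early endosome antigen 1 (eea1). The annotation software labels the roughly 4.2 kb EEA1 reading frame by homology to the human protein, but the catalogue entry gives the species as D. rerio. The mKate2 coding sequence lies between attB1 and attB2 sites, with EEA1 immediately downstream of attB2. EEA1 is followed by an att3-type site fragment and an SV40 polyadenylation signal. The layout is that of a multisite Gateway assembly. The roughly 4 kb interval between the attB4 and attB1 sites carries no annotation; by its position and the construct's name it presumably holds the actc1b muscle promoter, although the feature table does not identify it. A short match to medaka tyrosinase next to the M13 origin fragment is not explained by the record. The depositor's sequence and the repository's sequencing result show the same features in the same order and differ only slightly in length and in start coordinate.

According to the record, the plasmid is used for muscle-specific expression of mKate2-EEA1 in zebrafish. EEA1 binds phosphatidylinositol 3-phosphate on endosomal membranes, so the fusion should act as a red marker of early endosomes in muscle fibres in vivo. It was deposited with a cell biological screening study of T-tubule formation.
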