Addgene plasmid #109508: actc1b-mKate2-EEA1
Purpose: Muscle specific zebrafish expression of mKate2 fused to early endosome associated 1
Depositing lab: Rob Parton. Depositing organization: University of Queensland, Institute for Molecular Bioscience. Publication: In vivo cell biological screening identifies an endocytic capture mechanism for T-tubule formation. Hall TE, Martel N, Ariotti N, Xiong Z, Lo HP, Ferguson C, Rae J, Lim YW, Parton RG. Nat Commun. 2020 Jul 24;11(1):3711. doi: 10.1038/s41467-020-17486-w. PubMed 32709891.
Backbone
  Vector backbone: pDEST-actc1b-mKate2-ccdb
  Vector type: Zebrafish plasmids
Growth in bacteria
  Bacterial resistance: Ampicillin, 100 μg/mL
  Growth temperature: 37°C
  Growth strain: DH5alpha
  Copy number: High Copy
Gene/Insert
  Gene/Insert name: EEA1
  Species: D. rerio (zebrafish)
  Entrez Gene: eea1 (a.k.a. im:7151048, si:ch211-276p10.2)
  Tag / fusion protein: mKate2 (N terminal on insert)
  Cloning method: Gateway Cloning
Terms and licenses: Academic/Nonprofit Terms; Industry Terms: Not Available to Industry
How to cite: actc1b-mKate2-EEA1 was a gift from Rob Parton (Addgene plasmid # 109508 ; http://n2t.net/addgene:109508 ; RRID:Addgene_109508)
